>Addgene plasmid #21963 | pLKO-shC | depositor partial sequence | sequence record 10096 | Author sequence
CCTCCTTCTCATACCACTCAA
