>Addgene plasmid #21963 | pLKO-shC | addgene partial sequence | sequence record 27766 | 21963 with LKO.1-5
GATTCTGGCTTTTTATCTTGGTGGAAGGACGAAACACCGGCCTCCTTCTCATACCACTCAACTCGAGTTG
AGTGGTATGAGAAGGAGGTTTTTGAATTCTCGACCTCGAGACAAATGGCAGTATTCATCCACAATTTTAA
AAGAAAAGGGGGGATTGGGGGGTACAGTGCAGGGGAAAGAATAGTAGACATAATAGCAACAGACATACAA
ACTAAAGAATTACAAAAACAAATTACAAAAATTCAAAATTTTCGGGTTTATTACAGGGACAGCAGAGATC
CACTTTGGCCGCGGCTCGAGGGGGTTGGGGTTGCGCCTTTTCCAAGGCAGCCCTGGGTTTGCGCAGGGAC
GCGGCTGCTCTGGGCGTGGTTCCGGGAAACGCAGCGGCGCCGACCCTGGGTCTCGCACATTCTTCACGTC
CGTTCGCAGCGTCACCCGGATCTTCGCCGCTACCCTTGTGGGCCCCCCGGCGACGCTTCCTGCTCCGCCC
CTAAGTCGGGAAGGTTCCTTGCGGTTCGCGGCGTGCCGGACGTGACAAACGGAAGCCGCACGTCTCACTA
GTACCCTCGCAGACGGACAGCGCCAGGGAGCAATGGCAGCGCGCCGACCGCGATGGGCTGTGGC
