[The description below was written by a language model from this plasmid's Addgene catalogue record.]
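Description:
pLKO-shC is a lentiviral RNAi plasmid built on the pLKO.1 backbone (about 7 kb without insert) and designed to knock down human NEDD9, also known as HEF1 or CAS-L, in mammalian cells. The insert is a 21-bp targeting sequence directed against the human NEDD9 transcript, cloned between the AgeI and EcoRI sites of the vector, both of which remain intact. The name might suggest a control hairpin, but the catalogue fields describe a NEDD9-targeting sequence. No feature table accompanies the record, so the promoter and the full hairpin architecture are not explicitly stated. In the standard pLKO.1 design, the AgeI/EcoRI cloning position lies downstream of a human U6 RNA polymerase III promoter, which transcribes a short hairpin RNA that the cellular RNAi machinery processes into an siRNA.

The plasmid is maintained in bacteria as a high-copy construct under ampicillin selection. It is propagated in a recombination-deficient strain (Stbl3), the usual way to keep lentiviral long terminal repeats stable. As a lentiviral transfer vector, it is intended to be packaged into viral particles with helper functions supplied separately. It then integrates into target cells, where a puromycin resistance marker allows selection of stably transduced populations. The associated publication concerns LKB1 and its role in lung cancer differentiation and metastasis. This suggests the construct was used for loss-of-function analysis of NEDD9 in that setting, although the record gives no further experimental detail.
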