Addgene plasmid #21963: pLKO-shC
Depositing lab: Lynda Chin. Depositing organization: Dana-Farber Cancer Institute. Publication: LKB1 modulates lung cancer differentiation and metastasis. Ji H, Ramsey MR, Hayes DN, Fan C, McNamara K, Kozlowski P, Torrice C, Wu MC, Shimamura T, Perera SA, Liang MC, Cai D, Naumov GN, Bao L, Contreras CM, Li D, Chen L, Krishnamurthy J, Koivunen J, Chirieac LR, Padera RF, Bronson RT, Lindeman NI, Christiani DC, Lin X, Shapiro GI, Janne PA, Johnson BE, Meyerson M, Kwiatkowski DJ, Castrillon DH, Bardeesy N, Sharpless NE, Wong KK. Nature. 2007 Aug 16. 448(7155):807-10. 10.1038/nature06030 PubMed 17676035.
Backbone
  Vector backbone: pLKO.1
  Backbone size w/o insert (bp): 7032
  Vector type: Mammalian Expression, Lentiviral, RNAi
  Selectable markers: Puromycin
Growth in bacteria
  Bacterial resistance: Ampicillin, 100 μg/mL
  Growth temperature: 37°C
  Growth strain: Stbl3
  Copy number: High Copy
Gene/Insert
  Gene/Insert name: si NEDD9 (alt names: siRNA Nedd9; NEDD9; HEF1)
  Species: H. sapiens (human)
  Insert size (bp): 21
  GenBank ID: NM_006403
  Entrez Gene: NEDD9 (a.k.a. CAS-L, CAS2, CASL, CASS2, HEF1)
  Cloning method: Restriction Enzyme; 5′ cloning site AgeI (not destroyed); 3′ cloning site EcoRI (not destroyed)
  Sequencing primers: 5′ PLKO.1 5'
Terms and licenses: Academic/Nonprofit Terms; Industry Terms: Not Available to Industry
How to cite: pLKO-shC was a gift from Lynda Chin (Addgene plasmid # 21963 ; http://n2t.net/addgene:21963 ; RRID:Addgene_21963)
